>Addgene plasmid #72552 | MSCV-NSD3-short | addgene full sequence | sequence record 135275 | Addgene assembled full plasmid sequence
TGAAAGACCCCACCTGTAGGTTTGGCAAGCTAGCTTAAGTAACGCCATTTTGCAAGGCATGGAAAATACA
TAACTGAGAATAGAGAAGTTCAGATCAAGGTTAGGAACAGAGAGACAGCAGAATATGGGCCAAACAGGAT
ATCTGTGGTAAGCAGTTCCTGCCCCGGCTCAGGGCCAAGAACAGATGGTCCCCAGATGCGGTCCCGCCCT
CAGCAGTTTCTAGAGAACCATCAGATGTTTCCAGGGTGCCCCAAGGACCTGAAATGACCCTGTGCCTTAT
TTGAACTAACCAATCAGTTCGCTTCTCGCTTCTGTTCGCGCGCTTCTGCTCCCCGAGCTCAATAAAAGAG
CCCACAACCCCTCACTCGGCGCGCCAGTCCTCCGATAGACTGCGTCGCCCGGGTACCCGTATTCCCAATA
AAGCCTCTTGCTGTTTGCATCCGAATCGTGGACTCGCTGATCCTTGGGAGGGTCTCCTCAGATTGATTGA
CTGCCCACCTCGGGGGTCTTTCATTTGGAGGTTCCACCGAGATTTGGAGACCCCTGCCCAGGGACCACCG
ACCCCCCCGCCGGGAGGTAAGCTGGCCAGCGGTCGTTTCGTGTCTGTCTCTGTCTTTGTGCGTGTTTGTG
CCGGCATCTAATGTTTGCGCCTGCGTCTGTACTAGTTAGCTAACTAGCTCTGTATCTGGCGGACCCGTGG
TGGAACTGACGAGTTCTGAACACCCGGCCGCAACCCTGGGAGACGTCCCAGGGACTTTGGGGGCCGTTTT
TGTGGCCCGACCTGAGGAAGGGAGTCGATGTGGAATCCGACCCCGTCAGGATATGTGGTTCTGGTAGGAG
ACGAGAACCTAAAACAGTTCCCGCCTCCGTCTGAATTTTTGCTTTCGGTTTGGAACCGAAGCCGCGCGTC
TTGTCTGCTGCAGCGCTGCAGCATCGTTCTGTGTTGTCTCTGTCTGACTGTGTTTCTGTATTTGTCTGAA
AATTAGGGCCAGACTGTTACCACTCCCTTAAGTTTGACCTTAGGTCACTGGAAAGATGTCGAGCGGATCG
CTCACAACCAGTCGGTAGATGTCAAGAAGAGACGTTGGGTTACCTTCTGCTCTGCAGAATGGCCAACCTT
TAACGTCGGATGGCCGCGAGACGGCACCTTTAACCGAGACCTCATCACCCAGGTTAAGATCAAGGTCTTT
TCACCTGGCCCGCATGGACACCCAGACCAGGTCCCCTACATCGTGACCTGGGAAGCCTTGGCTTTTGACC
CCCCTCCCTGGGTCAAGCCCTTTGTACACCCTAAGCCTCCGCCTCCTCTTCCTCCATCCGCCCCGTCTCT
CCCCCTTGAACCTCCTCGTTCGACCCCGCCTCGATCCTCCCTTTATCCAGCCCTCACTCCTTCTCTAGGC
GCCGGAATTAGATCCACCATGGATTTCTCTTTCTCTTTCATGCAAGGGATCATGGGAAACACAATTCAGC
AACCACCTCAACTCATTGACTCCGCCAACATCCGTCAGGAGGATGCCTTTGATAACAACAGTGACATTGC
TGAAGATGGTGGCCAGACACCATATGAAGCTACTTTGCAGCAAGGCTTTCAGTACCCAGCTACAACAGAA
GATCTTCCTCCACTCACAAATGGGTATCCATCATCAATCAGTGTGTATGAAACTCAAACCAAATACCAGT
CATATAATCAGTATCCTAATGGGTCAGCCAATGGCTTTGGTGCAGTTAGAAACTTTAGCCCCACTGACTA
TTATCATTCAGAAATTCCAAACACAAGACCACATGAAATTCTGGAAAAACCTTCCCCTCCACAGCCACCA
CCTCCTCCTTCGGTACCACAAACTGTGATTCCAAAGAAGACTGGCTCACCTGAAATTAAACTAAAAATAA
CCAAAACTATCCAGAATGGCAGGGAATTGTTTGAGTCTTCCCTTTGTGGAGACCTTTTAAATGAAGTACA
GGCAAGTGAGCACACGAAATCAAAGCATGAAAGCAGAAAAGAAAAGAGGAAAAAAAGCAACAAGCATGAC
TCATCAAGATCTGAAGAGCGCAAGTCACACAAAATCCCCAAATTAGAACCAGAGGAACAAAATAGACCAA
ATGAGAGGGTTGACACTGTATCAGAAAAACCAAGGGAAGAACCAGTACTAAAAGAGGAAGCCCCAGTTCA
GCCAATACTATCTTCTGTTCCAACAACGGAAGTGTCCACTGGTGTTAAGTTTCAGGTTGGCGATCTTGTG
TGGTCCAAGGTGGGAACCTATCCTTGGTGGCCTTGTATGGTTTCAAGTGATCCCCAGCTTGAGGTTCATA
CTAAAATTAACACAAGAGGTGCCCGAGAATATCATGTCCAGTTTTTTAGCAACCAGCCAGAGAGGGCGTG
GGTTCATGAAAAACGGGTACGAGAGTATAAAGGTCATAAACAGTATGAAGAATTACTGGCTGAGGCAACC
AAACAAGCCAGCAATCACTCTGAGAAACAAAAGATTCGGAAACCCCGACCTCAGAGAGAACGTGCTCAGT
GGGATATTGGCATTGCCCATGCAGAGAAAGCATTGAAAATGACTCGAGAAGAAAGAATAGAACAGTATAC
TTTTATTTACATTGATAAACAGCCTGAAGAGGCTTTATCCCAAGCAAAAAAGAGTGTTGCCTCCAAAACC
GAAGTTAAAAAAACCCGACGACCAAGATCTGTGCTGAATACTCAGCCAGAACAGACCAATGCAGGGGAGG
TGGCCTCCTCACTCTCAAGTACTGAAATTCGGAGACATAGCCAGAGGCGGCACACAAGTGCGGAAGAGGA
AGAGCCACCGCCTGTTAAAATAGCCTGGAAAACTGCGGCAGCAAGGAAATCCTTACCAGCTTCCATTACG
ATGCACAAAGGGAGCCTGGATTTGCAGAAGTGTAACATGTCTCCAGTTGTGAAAATTGAACAAGTGTTTG
CTCTTCAGAATGCTACAGGGGATGGGAAATTTATCGATCAATTTGTTTATTCAACAAAGGGAATTGGTAA
CAAAACAGAAATAAGTGTCAGGGGGCAAGACAGGCTTATAATTTCTACACCAAACCAGAGAAATGAAAAG
CCAACGCAGAGTGTATCATCTCCTGAAGCAACATCTGGTTCTACAGGCTCAGTAGAAAAGAAGCAACAGA
GAAGATCAATTAGAACTCGTTCTGAATCAGAGAAATCCACTGAGGTTGTGCCAAAGAAGAAGATCAAAAA
GGAGCAGGTTGAAACAGTTCCTCAGGCTACAGTGAAGACTGGATTACAGAAAGGGTCGGCGGACCGGGGA
GTGCAGGGCTCTGTCAGATTCAGTGACAGCTCCGTCTCCGCAGCGATTGAGGAAACTGTGGACGGAGGCG
ATTACAAAGACCATGACGGTGATTATAAAGATCATGATATCGATTACAAGGATGACGATGACAAGTGATG
AGAATTCTACCGGGTAGGGGAGGCGCTTTTCCCAAGGCAGTCTGGAGCATGCGCTTTAGCAGCCCCGCTG
GGCACTTGGCGCTACACAAGTGGCCTCTGGCCTCGCACACATTCCACATCCACCGGTAGGCGCCAACCGG
CTCCGTTCTTTGGTGGCCCCTTCGCGCCACCTTCTACTCCTCCCCTAGTCAGGAAGTTCCCCCCCGCCCC
GCAGCTCGCGTCGTGCAGGACGTGACAAATGGAAGTAGCACGTCTCACTAGTCTCGTGCAGATGGACAGC
ACCGCTGAGCAATGGAAGCGGGTAGGCCTTTGGGGCAGCGGCCAATAGCAGCTTTGCTCCTTCGCTTTCT
GGGCTCAGAGGCTGGGAAGGGGTGGGTCCGGGGGCGGGCTCAGGGGCGGGCTCAGGGGCGGGGCGGGCGC
CCGAAGGTCCTCCGGAGGCCCGGCATTCTGCACGCTTCAAAAGCGCACGTCTGCCGCGCTGTTCTCCTCT
TCCTCATCTCCGGGCCTTTCGACCTGCAGCCCAAGCTTACCATGACCGAGTACAAGCCCACGGTGCGCCT
CGCCACCCGCGACGACGTCCCCAGGGCCGTACGCACCCTCGCCGCCGCGTTCGCCGACTACCCCGCCACG
CGCCACACCGTCGATCCGGACCGCCACATCGAGCGGGTCACCGAGCTGCAAGAACTCTTCCTCACGCGCG
TCGGGCTCGACATCGGCAAGGTGTGGGTCGCGGACGACGGCGCCGCGGTGGCGGTCTGGACCACGCCGGA
GAGCGTCGAAGCGGGGGCGGTGTTCGCCGAGATCGGCCCGCGCATGGCCGAGTTGAGCGGTTCCCGGCTG
GCCGCGCAGCAACAGATGGAAGGCCTCCTGGCGCCGCACCGGCCCAAGGAGCCCGCGTGGTTCCTGGCCA
CCGTCGGCGTCTCGCCCGACCACCAGGGCAAGGGTCTGGGCAGCGCCGTCGTGCTCCCCGGAGTGGAGGC
GGCCGAGCGCGCCGGGGTGCCCGCCTTCCTGGAGACCTCCGCGCCCCGCAACCTCCCCTTCTACGAGCGG
CTCGGCTTCACCGTCACCGCCGACGTCGAGGTGCCCGAAGGACCGCGCACCTGGTGCATGACCCGCAAGC
CCGGTGCCTGACGCCCGCCCCACGACCCGCAGCGCCCGACCGAAAGGAGCGCACGACCCCATGCATCCAA
TTCCGCCCCCCCCCCCTAACGTTACTGGCCGAAGCCGCTTGGAATAAGGCCGGTGTGCGTTTGTCTATAT
GTTATTTTCCACCATATTGCCGTCTTTTGGCAATGTGAGGGCCCGGAAACCTGGCCCTGTCTTCTTGACG
AGCATTCCTAGGGGTCTTTCCCCTCTCGCCAAAGGAATGCAAGGTCTGTTGAATGTCGTGAAGGAAGCAG
TTCCTCTGGAAGCTTCTTGAAGACAAACAACGTCTGTAGCGACCCTTTGCAGGCAGCGGAACCCCCCACC
TGGCGACAGGTGCCTCTGCGGCCAAAAGCCACGTGTATAAGATACACCTGCAAAGGCGGCACAACCCCAG
TGCCACGTTGTGAGTTGGATAGTTGTGGAAAGAGTCAAATGGCTCTCCTCAAGCGTATTCAACAAGGGGC
TGAAGGATGCCCAGAAGGTACCCCATTGTATGGGATCTGATCTGGGGCCTCGGTGCACATGCTTTACATG
TGTTTAGTCGAGGTTAAAAAAACGTCTAGGCCCCCCGAACCACGGGGACGTGGTTTTCCTTTGAAAAACA
CGATGATAATATGGCCACAACCATGGTGAGCAAGGGCGAGGAGCTGTTCACCGGGGTGGTGCCCATCCTG
GTCGAGCTGGACGGCGACGTAAACGGCCACAAGTTCAGCGTGTCTGGCGAGGGCGAGGGCGATGCCACCT
ACGGCAAGCTGACCCTGAAGTTCATCTGCACCACCGGCAAGCTGCCCGTGCCCTGGCCCACCCTCGTGAC
CACCCTGACCTACGGCGTGCAGTGCTTCAGCCGCTACCCCGACCACATGAAGCAGCACGACTTCTTCAAG
TCCGCCATGCCCGAAGGCTACGTCCAGGAGCGCACCATCTTCTTCAAGGACGACGGCAACTACAAGACCC
GCGCCGAGGTGAAGTTCGAGGGCGACACCCTGGTGAACCGCATCGAGCTGAAGGGCATCGACTTCAAGGA
GGACGGCAACATCCTGGGGCACAAGCTGGAGTACAACTACAACAGCCACAACGTCTATATCATGGCCGAC
AAGCAGAAGAACGGCATCAAGGCGAACTTCAAGATCCGCCACAACATCGAGGACGGCAGCGTGCAGCTCG
CCGACCACTACCAGCAGAACACCCCCATCGGCGACGGCCCCGTGCTGCTGCCCGACAACCACTACCTGAG
CACCCAGTCCGCCCTGAGCAAAGACCCCAACGAGAAGCGCGATCACATGGTCCTGCTGGAGTTCGTGACC
GCCGCCGGGATCACTCTCGGCATGGACGAGCTGTACAAGTAATGAATTAATTAAGAATTATCAAGCTTAT
CGATACCGTCGACCTGCAGCCAAGCTTATCGATAAAATAAAAGATTTTATTTAGTCTCCAGAAAAAGGGG
GGAATGAAAGACCCCACCTGTAGGTTTGGCAAGCTAGCTTAAGTAACGCCATTTTGCAAGGCATGGAAAA
TACATAACTGAGAATAGAGAAGTTCAGATCAAGGTTAGGAACAGAGAGACAGCAGAATATGGGCCAAACA
GGATATCTGTGGTAAGCAGTTCCTGCCCCGGCTCAGGGCCAAGAACAGATGGTCCCCAGATGCGGTCCCG
CCCTCAGCAGTTTCTAGAGAACCATCAGATGTTTCCAGGGTGCCCCAAGGACCTGAAATGACCCTGTGCC
TTATTTGAACTAACCAATCAGTTCGCTTCTCGCTTCTGTTCGCGCGCTTCTGCTCCCCGAGCTCAATAAA
AGAGCCCACAACCCCTCACTCGGCGCGCCAGTCCTCCGATAGACTGCGTCGCCCGGGTACCCGTGTATCC
AATAAACCCTCTTGCAGTTGCATCCGACTTGTGGTCTCGCTGTTCCTTGGGAGGGTCTCCTCTGAGTGAT
TGACTACCCGTCAGCGGGGGTCTTTCATGGGTAACAGTTTCTTGAAGTTGGAGAACAACATTCTGAGGGT
AGGAGTCGAATATTAAGTAATCCTGACTCAATTAGCCACTGTTTTGAATCCACATACTCCAATACTCCTG
AAATAGTTCATTATGGACAGCGCAGAAGAGCTGGGGAGAATTAATTCGTAATCATGGTCATAGCTGTTTC
CTGTGTGAAATTGTTATCCGCTCACAATTCCACACAACATACGAGCCGGAAGCATAAAGTGTAAAGCCTG
GGGTGCCTAATGAGTGAGCTAACTCACATTAATTGCGTTGCGCTCACTGCCCGCTTTCCAGTCGGGAAAC
CTGTCGTGCCAGCTGCATTAATGAATCGGCCAACGCGCGGGGAGAGGCGGTTTGCGTATTGGGCGCTCTT
CCGCTTCCTCGCTCACTGACTCGCTGCGCTCGGTCGTTCGGCTGCGGCGAGCGGTATCAGCTCACTCAAA
GGCGGTAATACGGTTATCCACAGAATCAGGGGATAACGCAGGAAAGAACATGTGAGCAAAAGGCCAGCAA
AAGGCCAGGAACCGTAAAAAGGCCGCGTTGCTGGCGTTTTTCCATAGGCTCCGCCCCCCTGACGAGCATC
ACAAAAATCGACGCTCAAGTCAGAGGTGGCGAAACCCGACAGGACTATAAAGATACCAGGCGTTTCCCCC
TGGAAGCTCCCTCGTGCGCTCTCCTGTTCCGACCCTGCCGCTTACCGGATACCTGTCCGCCTTTCTCCCT
TCGGGAAGCGTGGCGCTTTCTCATAGCTCACGCTGTAGGTATCTCAGTTCGGTGTAGGTCGTTCGCTCCA
AGCTGGGCTGTGTGCACGAACCCCCCGTTCAGCCCGACCGCTGCGCCTTATCCGGTAACTATCGTCTTGA
GTCCAACCCGGTAAGACACGACTTATCGCCACTGGCAGCAGCCACTGGTAACAGGATTAGCAGAGCGAGG
TATGTAGGCGGTGCTACAGAGTTCTTGAAGTGGTGGCCTAACTACGGCTACACTAGAAGGACAGTATTTG
GTATCTGCGCTCTGCTGAAGCCAGTTACCTTCGGAAAAAGAGTTGGTAGCTCTTGATCCGGCAAACAAAC
CACCGCTGGTAGCGGTGGTTTTTTTGTTTGCAAGCAGCAGATTACGCGCAGAAAAAAAGGATCTCAAGAA
GATCCTTTGATCTTTTCTACGGGGTCTGACGCTCAGTGGAACGAAAACTCACGTTAAGGGATTTTGGTCA
TGAGATTATCAAAAAGGATCTTCACCTAGATCCTTTTAAATTAAAAATGAAGTTTTAAATCAATCTAAAG
TATATATGAGTAAACTTGGTCTGACAGTTACCAATGCTTAATCAGTGAGGCACCTATCTCAGCGATCTGT
CTATTTCGTTCATCCATAGTTGCCTGACTCCCCGTCGTGTAGATAACTACGATACGGGAGGGCTTACCAT
CTGGCCCCAGTGCTGCAATGATACCGCGAGACCCACGCTCACCGGCTCCAGATTTATCAGCAATAAACCA
GCCAGCCGGAAGGGCCGAGCGCAGAAGTGGTCCTGCAACTTTATCCGCCTCCATCCAGTCTATTAATTGT
TGCCGGGAAGCTAGAGTAAGTAGTTCGCCAGTTAATAGTTTGCGCAACGTTGTTGCCATTGCTACAGGCA
TCGTGGTGTCACGCTCGTCGTTTGGTATGGCTTCATTCAGCTCCGGTTCCCAACGATCAAGGCGAGTTAC
ATGATCCCCCATGTTGTGCAAAAAAGCGGTTAGCTCCTTCGGTCCTCCGATCGTTGTCAGAAGTAAGTTG
GCCGCAGTGTTATCACTCATGGTTATGGCAGCACTGCATAATTCTCTTACTGTCATGCCATCCGTAAGAT
GCTTTTCTGTGACTGGTGAGTACTCAACCAAGTCATTCTGAGAATAGTGTATGCGGCGACCGAGTTGCTC
TTGCCCGGCGTCAATACGGGATAATACCGCGCCACATAGCAGAACTTTAAAAGTGCTCATCATTGGAAAA
CGTTCTTCGGGGCGAAAACTCTCAAGGATCTTACCGCTGTTGAGATCCAGTTCGATGTAACCCACTCGTG
CACCCAACTGATCTTCAGCATCTTTTACTTTCACCAGCGTTTCTGGGTGAGCAAAAACAGGAAGGCAAAA
TGCCGCAAAAAAGGGAATAAGGGCGACACGGAAATGTTGAATACTCATACTCTTCCTTTTTCAATATTAT
TGAAGCATTTATCAGGGTTATTGTCTCATGAGCGGATACATATTTGAATGTATTTAGAAAAATAAACAAA
TAGGGGTTCCGCGCACATTTCCCCGAAAAGTGCCACCTGACGTCTAAGAAACCATTATTATCATGACATT
AACCTATAAAAATAGGCGTATCACGAGGCCCTTTCGTCTCGCGCGTTTCGGTGATGACGGTGAAAACCTC
TGACACATGCAGCTCCCGGAGACGGTCACAGCTTGTCTGTAAGCGGATGCCGGGAGCAGACAAGCCCGTC
AGGGCGCGTCAGCGGGTGTTGGCGGGTGTCGGGGCTGGCTTAACTATGCGGCATCAGAGCAGATTGTACT
GAGAGTGCACCATATGCGGTGTGAAATACCGCACAGATGCGTAAGGAGAAAATACCGCATCAGGCGCCAT
TCGCCATTCAGGCTGCGCAACTGTTGGGAAGGGCGATCGGTGCGGGCCTCTTCGCTATTACGCCAGCTGG
CGAAAGGGGGATGTGCTGCAAGGCGATTAAGTTGGGTAACGCCAGGGTTTTCCCAGTCACGACGTTGTAA
AACGACGGCGCAAGGAATGGTGCATGCAAGGAGATGGCGCCCAACAGTCCCCCGGCCACGGGGCCTGCCA
CCATACCCACGCCGAAACAAGCGCTCATGAGCCCGAAGTGGCGAGCCCGATCTTCCCCATCGGTGATGTC
GGCGATATAGGCGCCAGCAACCGCACCTGTGGCGCCGGTGATGCCGGCCACGATGCGTCCGGCGTAGAGG
CGATTAGTCCAATTTGTTAAAGACAGGATATCAGTGGTCCAGGCTCTAGTTTTGACTCAACAATATCACC
AGCTGAAGCCTATAGAGTACGAGCCATAGATAAAATAAAAGATTTTATTTAGTCTCCAGAAAAAGGGGGG
AA
Features (pLannotate 1.2.2; 23 found; start..end, strand, type, name):
    579..920     +  misc_feature   MESV Ψ: packaging signal of murine embryonic stem cell virus
    987..1403    +  CDS            gag (truncated): truncated Moloney murine leukemia virus (MMLV) gag gene lacking the start codon
   1419..3284    +  CDS            NSD3 (fragment): NSD3_HUMAN - Also known as WHSC1L1. Experimental evidence at protein level: Swiss-Prot protein existence level 1. Histone methyltransferase. Preferentially dimethylates 'Lys- 4' and 'Lys-27' of histone H3 forming H3K2me2 and H3K27me2. H3 'Lys-4' methylation represents a specific tag for epigenetic transcriptional activation, while 'Lys-27' is a mark for transcriptional repression. From Homo sapiens (Human).
   3363..3425    +  CDS            3xFLAG: three tandem FLAG® epitope tags, followed by an enterokinase cleavage site
   3442..3941    +  promoter       PGK promoter: mouse phosphoglycerate kinase 1 promoter
   3962..4561    +  CDS            PuroR: puromycin N-acetyltransferase; pac from Streptomyces alboniger; confers resistance to puromycin
   4727..5189    +  misc_feature   IRES: internal ribosome entry site (IRES) of the encephalomyocarditis virus (EMCV)
   5203..5922    +  CDS            EGFP: the original enhanced GFP (Yang et al., 1996) mammalian codon-optimized
   5939..5965    +  misc_feature   MCS (fragment): pBluescript multiple cloning site
   6024..6538    +  LTR            3' LTR: 3' long terminal repeat from murine embryonic stem cell virus
   6731..6747    -  protein_bind   lac operator: The lac repressor binds to the lac operator to inhibit transcription in E. coli. This inhibition can be relieved by adding lactose or isopropyl-β-D-thiogalactopyranoside (IPTG). lac repressor encoded by lacI
   6755..6785    -  promoter       lac promoter: promoter for the E. coli lac operon
   6800..6821    -  protein_bind   CAP binding site: CAP binding activates transcription in the presence of cAMP. E. coli catabolite activator protein
   6834..6926    -  CDS            lacI (fragment): lac repressor; lacI; The lac repressor binds to the lac operator to inhibit transcription in E. coli. This inhibition can be relieved by adding lactose or isopropyl-β-D-thiogalactopyranoside (IPTG).
   7109..7697    -  rep_origin     ori: high-copy-number ColE1/pMB1/pBR322/pUC origin of replication
   7868..8728    -  CDS            AmpR: β-lactamase; bla; confers resistance to ampicillin, carbenicillin, and related antibiotics
   8729..8833    -  promoter       AmpR promoter: bla
   8928..8963    +  CDS            rop (fragment): Rop protein, which maintains plasmids at low copy number; rop
   9065..9164    +  misc_feature   bom (fragment): basis of mobility region from pBR322
   9170..9319    -  CDS            lacZα (fragment): LacZα fragment of β-galactosidase; lacZ fragment
   9319..9520    -  CDS            TcR (fragment): tetracycline efflux protein; tet; confers resistance to tetracycline
   9521..9619    +  CDS            env (fragment): murine leukemia virus gPr80 envelope polyprotein precursor; env; proteolytically cleaved into gp70SU and p15TM subunits
   9661..515     +  LTR            5' LTR (across the origin): 5' long terminal repeat from murine embryonic stem cell virus
