[The description below was written by a language model from this plasmid's Addgene catalogue record and pLannotate feature annotations shown in this document.]
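Description:
MSCV-NSD3-short is a gammaretroviral expression vector built on the MSCV-PIG backbone for stable delivery of the short isoform of human NSD3 (also known as WHSC1L1) into mammalian cells. The proviral cassette is framed by murine embryonic stem cell virus 5' and 3' LTRs and carries the MESV Ψ packaging signal with an adjoining truncated gag segment lacking its start codon. Together these allow the transcribed genomic RNA to be encapsidated when gag, pol and env are supplied in trans by a packaging cell line. The 5' LTR also serves as the promoter for the NSD3-short open reading frame, which is fused at its C terminus to a 3xFLAG epitope for detection and immunoprecipitation.

Downstream of the insert, a mouse PGK promoter drives a bicistronic selection and reporter unit. Puromycin N-acetyltransferase is followed by an EMCV IRES and EGFP, so transduced cells can be enriched with puromycin and tracked or sorted by green fluorescence. In bacteria the plasmid is maintained through a high-copy ColE1/pUC-type origin and an ampicillin resistance gene. The remaining annotated backbone pieces (lac promoter/operator and fragments of lacI, lacZα, rop, bom, TcR and env) are vestigial cloning remnants.

The catalogue lists a total size of about 6.5 kb, whereas the assembled full sequence is 9,662 nt, which fits better with the features present. The associated publication concerns NSD3-short as an adaptor linking BRD4 to the CHD8 chromatin remodeler. This suits the construct to ectopic expression and FLAG-based interaction or chromatin-occupancy studies of this isoform.
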