Addgene plasmid #72552: MSCV-NSD3-short
Purpose: expresses 3*FLAG tagged human NSD3-short
Depositing lab: Christopher Vakoc. Depositing organization: Cold Spring Harbor Laboratory. Publication: NSD3-Short Is an Adaptor Protein that Couples BRD4 to the CHD8 Chromatin Remodeler. Shen C, Ipsaro JJ, Shi J, Milazzo JP, Wang E, Roe JS, Suzuki Y, Pappin DJ, Joshua-Tor L, Vakoc CR. Mol Cell. 2015 Nov 24. pii: S1097-2765(15)00824-2. doi: 10.1016/j.molcel.2015.10.033. PubMed 26626481.
Backbone
  Vector backbone: MSCV-PIG
  Backbone manufacturer: Addgene Plasmid #18751
  Backbone size w/o insert (bp): 6300
  Total vector size (bp): 6500
  Modifications to backbone: none
  Vector type: Mammalian Expression, Retroviral
  Selectable markers: Puromycin
Growth in bacteria
  Bacterial resistance: Ampicillin, 100 μg/mL
  Growth temperature: 37°C
  Growth strain: NEB Stable
  Copy number: High Copy
Gene/Insert
  Gene/Insert name: NSD3-short
  Species: H. sapiens (human)
  Insert size (bp): 1937
  Mutation: none
  GenBank ID: NM_017778.2
  Entrez Gene: NSD3 (a.k.a. KMT3F, KMT3G, WHISTLE, WHSC1L1, pp14328)
  Promoter: LTR
  Tag / fusion protein: 3*FLAG (C terminal on insert)
  Cloning method: Ligation Independent Cloning
  Sequencing primers: 5′ MSCV
Terms and licenses: Academic/Nonprofit Terms; Industry Terms: Not Available to Industry
How to cite: MSCV-NSD3-short was a gift from Christopher Vakoc (Addgene plasmid # 72552 ; http://n2t.net/addgene:72552 ; RRID:Addgene_72552)
