>Addgene plasmid #72552 | MSCV-NSD3-short | depositor partial sequence | sequence record 132968 | MSCV-NSD3-short sequence 1197 bps
NNNNNNNANNNANNNNNNGAGGAAAANGCAACAAGCATGACTCATCAAGATCTGAAGAGCGCAAGTCACA
CAAAATCCCCAAATTAGAACCAGAGGAACAAAATAGACCAAATGAGAGGGTTGACACTGTATCAGAAAAA
CCAAGGGAAGAACCAGTACTAAAAGAGGAAGCCCCAGTTCAGCCAATACTATCTTCTGTTCCAACAACGG
AAGTGTCCACTGGTGTTAAGTTTCAGGTTGGCGATCTTGTGTGGTCCAAGGTGGGAACCTATCCTTGGTG
GCCTTGTATGGTTTCAAGTGATCCCCAGCTTGAGGTTCATACTAAAATTAACACAAGAGGTGCCCGAGAA
TATCATGTCCAGTTTTTTAGCAACCAGCCAGAGAGGGCGTGGGTTCATGAAAAACGGGTACGAGAGTATA
AAGGTCATAAACAGTATGAAGAATTACTGGCTGAGGCAACCAAACAAGCCAGCAATCACTCTGAGAAACA
AAAGATTCGGAAACCCCGACCTCAGAGAGAACGTGCTCAGTGGGATATTGGCATTGCCCATGCAGAGAAA
GCATTGAAAATGACTCGAGAAGAAAGAATAGAACAGTATACTTTTATTTACATTGATAAACAGCCTGAAG
AGGCTTTATCCCAAGCAAAAAAGAGTGTTGCCTCCAAAACCGAAGTTAAAAAAACCCGACGACCAAGATC
TGTGCTGAATACTCAGCCAGAACAGACCAATGCAGGGGAGGTGGCCTCCTCACTCTCAAGTACTGAAATT
CGGAGACATAGCCAGAGGCGGCACACAAGTGCGGAAGAGGAAGAGCCACCGCCTGTTAAAATAGCCTGGA
AAACTGCGGCAGCAAGGAAATCCTTACCAGCTTCCATTACGATGCACAAAGGGAGCCTGGATTTGCAGAA
GTGTAACATGTCTCCAGTTGTGAAAATTGAACAAGTGTTTGCTCTTCAGAATGCTACAGGGGATGGGAAA
TTTATCGATCAATTTGTTTATTCAACAANGGGAATTGGTAACAAAACAGAANTAAGTGTCAGGGGGNANN
AANGGNTNNNAATTNNNNCCCNAANCNNAAANNNNAAANGCCACCCNAANGTGTNNNCTCCNTGAAANNC
ATCTGGNNNNNNNGGNNCCTNAAAAAAANNCCCCNNNAANNNNNNTTNAANCTNNNCNNNAANCNNNNAN
NNNNNNG
