>Addgene plasmid #72552 | MSCV-NSD3-short | depositor partial sequence | sequence record 132969 | MSCV-NSD3-short sequence 1189 bps
NNNNNNNNNNNNNNNNNNCNTTNGATNACANCNGTGACATTGCTGAAGATGGTGGCCAGACACCATATGA
AGCTACTTTGCAGNAAGGCTTTCAGTACCCAGCTACAACAGAAGATCTTCCTCCACTCACAAATGGGTAT
CCATCATCAATCAGTGTGTATGAAACTCAAACCAAATACCAGTCATATAATCAGTATCCTAATGGGTCAG
CCAATGGCTTTGGTGCAGTTAGAAACTTTAGCCCCACTGACTATTATCATTCAGAAATTCCAAACACAAG
ACCACATGAAATTCTGGAAAAACCTTCCCCTCCACAGCCACCACCTCCTCCTTCGGTACCACAAACTGTG
ATTCCAAAGAAGACTGGCTCACCTGAAATTAAACTAAAAATAACCAAAACTATCCAGAATGGCAGGGAAT
TGTTTGAGTCTTCCCTTTGTGGAGACCTTTTAAATGAAGTACAGGCAAGTGAGCACACGAAATCAAAGCA
TGAAAGCAGAAAAGAAAAGAGGAAAAAAAGCAACAAGCATGACTCATCAAGATCTGAAGAGCGCAAGTCA
CACAAAATCCCCAAATTAGAACCAGAGGAACAAAATAGACCAAATGAGAGGGTTGACACTGTATCAGAAA
AACCAAGGGAAGAACCAGTACTAAAAGAGGAAGCCCCAGTTCAGCCAATACTATCTTCTGTTCCAACAAC
GGAAGTGTCCACTGGTGTTAAGTTTCAGGTTGGCGATCTTGTGTGGTCCAAGGTGGGAACCTATCCTTGG
TGGCCTTGTATGGTTTCAAGTGATCCCCAGCTTGAGGTTCATACTAAAATTAACACAAGAGGTGCCCGAG
AATATCATGTCCAGTTTTTTAGCAACCAGCCAGAGAGGGCGTGGGTTCATGAAAAACGGGTACGAGAGTA
TAAAGGTCATAAACAGTATGAAGAATTACTGGCTGAGGCAACCAAACAAGCCAGCAATCACTCTGAGAAN
CAAAAGATTCGGAAACCCCGACCTCNNNAAANNCGTGCTCAGTGGGATATTGGCATTGCCNATGCAANGA
ANGCATTGAAANTGACTCCGGAAAAANGANNNNANCNGTATACTTTNNTTNACTTNNAAANNNNCNTGAA
GAGNTTNNTCCNAAGCAAAAANGNTGNNNCCTCNAANCNNANNTTAAAAAACCNNNNNNNAANNTNNGN
