>Addgene plasmid #72552 | MSCV-NSD3-short | depositor partial sequence | sequence record 132970 | MSCV-NSD3-short sequence 1354 bps
NNNNANNNNNNNAGANGANNATAGAACAGTATACTTTTATTTACATTGATAAACAGCCTGAAGAGGCTTT
ATCCCAAGCAAAAAAGAGTGTTGCCTCCAAAACCGAAGTTAAAAAAACCCGACGACCAAGATCTGTGCTG
AATACTCAGCCAGAACAGACCAATGCAGGGGAGGTGGCCTCCTCACTCTCAAGTACTGAAATTCGGAGAC
ATAGCCAGAGGCGGCACACAAGTGCGGAAGAGGAAGAGCCACCGCCTGTTAAAATAGCCTGGAAAACTGC
GGCAGCAAGGAAATCCTTACCAGCTTCCATTACGATGCACAAAGGGAGCCTGGATTTGCAGAAGTGTAAC
ATGTCTCCAGTTGTGAAAATTGAACAAGTGTTTGCTCTTCAGAATGCTACAGGGGATGGGAAATTTATCG
ATCAATTTGTTTATTCAACAAAGGGAATTGGTAACAAAACAGAAATAAGTGTCAGGGGGCAAGACAGGCT
TATAATTTCTACACCAAACCAGAGAAATGAAAAGCCAACGCAGAGTGTATCATCTCCTGAAGCAACATCT
GGTTCTACAGGCTCAGTAGAAAAGAAGCAACAGAGAAGATCAATTAGAACTCGTTCTGAATCAGAGAAAT
CCACTGAGGTTGTGCCAAAGAAGAAGATCAAAAAGGAGCAGGTTGAAACAGTTCCTCAGGCTACAGTGAA
GACTGGATTACAGAAAGGGTCGGCGGACCGGGGAGTGCAGGGCTCTGTCAGATTCAGTGACAGCTCCGTC
TCCGCAGCGATTGAGGAAACTGTGGACGGAGGCGATTACAAAGACCATGACGGTGATTATAAAGATCATG
ATATCGATTACAAGGATGACGATGACAAGTGATGAGAATTCTACCGGGTAGGGGAGGCGCTTTTCCCAAG
GCAGTCTGGAGCATGCGCTTTAGCAGCCCCGCTGGGCACTTGGCGCTACACAAGTGGCCTCTGGCCTCGC
ACACATTCCACATCCACCGGTAGGCGCCAACCGGCTCCGTTCTTTGGTGGCCCNTTCNNNCNCNTTCNNN
NNNCCCNTNNNCAGGNNTNCCCCCCNGCCNNNANTNCNNNNNNNNNGGNNNNNNNANTGGANNNNNNNNN
CNNNNNNNNNNGNNNNNNNGNNNNCCNNNNAANNNNNNAANCGNNNNNNNTTGGNNNNNNGNNNNNNNNN
TTTNNNNCNNNCNNNNNNNNANNNNNNNNNGNNNNTNNNCNNNGGNCNNNNNNNNNNCNTNNNNNNGGGN
NNGNCNNNNNNNNNNGNNNNCCNTNGNNNNNNNNNNNNANNNNGNGNNNNNNTTNCTTNNNNNNNNNNNN
NNNNNNNNNNNNNNNNNNNNNNNN
