>Addgene plasmid #72552 | MSCV-NSD3-short | depositor partial sequence | sequence record 132971 | MSCV-NSD3-short sequence 1213 bps
NNNNNNNNTCNNNNNNTNNNNCCNNANTCCTTCTCTAGGCGCCGGAATTAGATCCACCATGGATTTCTCT
TTCTCTTTCNTGCANGGGATCATGGGAAACACAATTCAGCAACCACCTCAACTCATTGACTCCGCCAACA
TCCGTCAGGAGGATGCCTTTGATAACAACAGTGACATTGCTGAAGATGGTGGCCAGACACCATATGAAGC
TACTTTGCAGCAAGGCTTTCAGTACCCAGCTACAACAGAAGATCTTCCTCCACTCACAAATGGGTATCCA
TCATCAATCAGTGTGTATGAAACTCAAACCAAATACCAGTCATATAATCAGTATCCTAATGGGTCAGCCA
ATGGCTTTGGTGCAGTTAGAAACTTTAGCCCCACTGACTATTATCATTCAGAAATTCCAAACACAAGACC
ACATGAAATTCTGGAAAAACCTTCCCCTCCACAGCCACCACCTCCTCCTTCGGTACCACAAACTGTGATT
CCAAAGAAGACTGGCTCACCTGAAATTAAACTAAAAATAACCAAAACTATCCAGAATGGCAGGGAATTGT
TTGAGTCTTCCCTTTGTGGAGACCTTTTAAATGAAGTACAGGCAAGTGAGCACACGAAATCAAAGCATGA
AAGCAGAAAAGAAAAGAGGAAAAAAAGCAACAAGCATGACTCATCAAGATCTGAAGAGCGCAAGTCACAC
AAAATCCCCAAATTAGAACCAGAGGAACAAAATAGACCAAATGAGAGGGTTGACACTGTATCAGAAAAAC
CAAGGGAAGAACCAGTACTAAAAGAGGAAGCCCCAGTTCAGCCAATACTATCTTCTGTTCCAACAACGGA
AGTGTCCACTGGTGTTAAGTTTCAGGTTGGCGATCTTGTGTGGTCCAAGGTGGGAACCTATCCTTGGTGG
CCTTGTATGGTTTCAAGTGATCCCCAGCTTGAGGTTCATACTAAAATTAACANANGNGGTGCCCGAGAAT
ATCATGTCCAGTTTTTTAGCAACCAGCCAGAGAGGNCGTGGNTTCATGAAAAACGGGTACGAGAGTATAA
GGNCTTAACCGTNNGAAGAANNCTGNNNNNNNCACCANNNNNCNNNNNNNNTCTGAGAANNAAAANNCCN
AANCCNNNNNNNNGANGANNNNNNNNGGGNATNNGNNTNNCNNNNNCAAAAAANNTTNANNTNNNNNNNN
AAANNNNNANNNNNNNNNTNNNN
