>Addgene plasmid #72552 | MSCV-NSD3-short | addgene partial sequence | sequence record 135273 | pLXSN5 5'-CCCTTGAACCTCCTCGTTCGACC-3'
TTTATCCAGCCCTCACTCCTTCTCTAGGCGCCGGAATTAGATCCACCATGGATTTCTCTTTCTCTTTCAT
GCAAGGGATCATGGGAAACACAATTCAGCAACCACCTCAACTCATTGACTCCGCCAACATCCGTCAGGAG
GATGCCTTTGATAACAACAGTGACATTGCTGAAGATGGTGGCCAGACACCATATGAAGCTACTTTGCAGC
AAGGCTTTCAGTACCCAGCTACAACAGAAGATCTTCCTCCACTCACAAATGGGTATCCATCATCAATCAG
TGTGTATGAAACTCAAACCAAATACCAGTCATATAATCAGTATCCTAATGGGTCAGCCAATGGCTTTGGT
GCAGTTAGAAACTTTAGCCCCACTGACTATTATCATTCAGAAATTCCAAACACAAGACCACATGAAATTC
TGGAAAAACCTTCCCCTCCACAGCCACCACCTCCTCCTTCGGTACCACAAACTGTGATTCCAAAGAAGAC
TGGCTCACCTGAAATTAAACTAAAAATAACCAAAACTATCCAGAATGGCAGGGAATTGTTTGAGTCTTCC
CTTTGTGGAGACCTTTTAAATGAAGTACAGGCAAGTGAGCACACGAAATCAAAGCATGAAAGCAGAAAAG
AAAAGAGGAAAAAAAGCAACAAGCATGACTCATCAAGATCTGAAGAGCGCAAGTCACACAAAATCCCCAA
ATTAGAACCAGAGGAACAAAATAGACCAAATGAGAGGGTTGACACTGTATCAGAAAAACCAAGGGAAGAA
CCAGTACTAAAAGAGGAAGCCCCAGTTCAGCCAATACTATCTTCTGTTCCAACAACGGAAGTGTCCACTG
GTGTTAAGTTTCAGGTTGGCGATCTTGTGTGGTCCAAGGTGGGAACCTATCCTTGGTGGCCTTGTATGGT
TTCAAGTGATCCCCAGCTTGAGGTTCATACTAAAATTAACACAAGAGGTGCCCGAGAATATCATGTCCAG
TTTTTTAGCAACCAGCCAGAGAGGGCGTGGGTTCATGAAAAACGGGTACGAGAGTATAAAGGTCATAAAC
AGTATGAAGAATTACTGGCTGAGGCAACCAAACAAGCCAGCAATCACTCTGAGAAACAAAAGATTCGGAA
ACCCCGACCTCAGAGAGAACGTGCTCAGTGGGATATTGGCATTGCCCATGCA
