>Addgene plasmid #72552 | MSCV-NSD3-short | addgene partial sequence | sequence record 135274 | MSCV_C_rev2 5'-ggccagaggccacttgtgtagcgcc-3'
GCGGGGCTGCTAAAGCGCATGCTCCAGACTGCCTTGGGAAAAGCGCCTCCCCTACCCGGTAGAATTCTCA
TCACTTGTCATCGTCATCCTTGTAATCGATATCATGATCTTTATAATCACCGTCATGGTCTTTGTAATCG
CCTCCGTCCACAGTTTCCTCAATCGCTGCGGAGACGGAGCTGTCACTGAATCTGACAGAGCCCTGCACTC
CCCGGTCCGCCGACCCTTTCTGTAATCCAGTCTTCACTGTAGCCTGAGGAACTGTTTCAACCTGCTCCTT
TTTGATCTTCTTCTTTGGCACAACCTCAGTGGATTTCTCTGATTCAGAACGAGTTCTAATTGATCTTCTC
TGTTGCTTCTTTTCTACTGAGCCTGTAGAACCAGATGTTGCTTCAGGAGATGATACACTCTGCGTTGGCT
TTTCATTTCTCTGGTTTGGTGTAGAAATTATAAGCCTGTCTTGCCCCCTGACACTTATTTCTGTTTTGTT
ACCAATTCCCTTTGTTGAATAAACAAATTGATCGATAAATTTCCCATCCCCTGTAGCATTCTGAAGAGCA
AACACTTGTTCAATTTTCACAACTGGAGACATGTTACACTTCTGCAAATCCAGGCTCCCTTTGTGCATCG
TAATGGAAGCTGGTAAGGATTTCCTTGCTGCCGCAGTTTTCCAGGCTATTTTAACAGGCGGTGGCTCTTC
CTCTTCCGCACTTGTGTGCCGCCTCTGGCTATGTCTCCGAATTTCAGTACTTGAGAGTGAGGAGGCCACC
TCCCCTGCATTGGTCTGTTCTGGCTGAGTATTCAGCACAGATCTTGGTCGTCGGGTTTTTTTAACTTCGG
TTTTGGAGGCAACACTCTTTTTTGCTTGGGATAAAGCCTCTTCAGGCTGTTTATCAATGTAAATAAAAGT
ATACTGTTCTATTCTTTCTTCTCGAGTCATTTTCAATGCTTTCTCTGCATGGGCAATGCCAATATCCCAC
TGAGCACGTTCTCTCTGAGGTCGGGGTTTCCGAATCTTTTGTTTCTCAGAGTGATTGCTGGCTTGTTTGG
TTGCCTCAGCCAGTAATTCTTCATACTGTTTATGACCTTTATACTCTCGTA
